>Addgene plasmid #128358 | pPEE8 | addgene full sequence | sequence record 254573 | Addgene NGS Result
CTG
[124 nt withheld, positions 4-127]
C
[91 nt withheld, positions 129-219]
A
[49 nt withheld, positions 221-269]
CCTTTGACGTTGGAGTCCACGTTCTTT
[37 nt withheld, positions 297-333]
ACCCTATCTCGGTCTATTCTTTTGATTTATAAGGGATTTTGCCGATTTCGGCCTATTGGTTAAAAAAATG
AGCTGATTTAACAAAAATTTAACGCGAATTTTAACAAAATATTAACGCTTACAATTTCCATTCGCCATTC
AGGCTGCGCAACTGTTGGGAAGGGCGATCGGTGCGGGCCTCTTCGCTATTACGCCAGCTGGCGAAAGGGG
GATGTGCTGCAAGGCGATTAAGTTGGGTAACGCCAGGGTTTTCCCAGTCACGACGTTGTAAAACGACGGC
CAGTGAGCGCGCGTAATACGACTCACTATAGGGCGAATTGGGTACCGGGCCCCCCCTCGAGGTCGACGGT
ATCGATAAGCTTTCAATCATGCCACTATATTAGAACGAGTGCGCAGTGAGTGAGTAGAGTCAAATGGAGC
AAAACGAATAGTCAACGGTAATGAACCTGGAGTCGTAGGCTAATGATTAGCTGCAGTCGGAGTCGTAGAC
GCATGAGATCCGATAGCCGGCGACGCATTAGGATCAGGAGTCGAATACGTAGATGGAAGCTAACTAGACG
CATGAGTATTAGTGCGCTAATACGTAGAACGAGTAGTCGGCAGTTGAGGATTAGATGGCTAGAGTAGAAC
TTGATGGGCTTGAAGACTAGGAATAAAAAGAAGGCTAAAAGGAGCGCAAAGAAGACAAAGGCATAAGCCG
AGAGTGTAGACGAGAGGATTGCATTTATCATATCCACAATATGTAGGAGATGGACATTTACGAAGCATAT
AGTAGATGATATTTACGAAGCAGGAAATGAGTGATTTCGATCATAAATATTTCCTATGCATAAATCAAAC
CAAACAAAACCAAAACTGAGACAATCTTTTTCTTTGTGTGACAAATCTAACTTAGATTTTTCCTGGCCCA
TCCTCTTAACCTCGCGACCCTGTCTTTGGCTAAAGCACGCTAAAGTCCAATATTAGCAAGAGCTAAAGGA
ACTTCACGGAGGATACATACTTGAAATGACCGTTTTTGGTTCTGGATTCTTACAGACAACCATTTTCTTC
AAGAGCACATTCAGAGGCTGACAATTGATCAGCGATCAGATCAATGTGATTGAACCAACGAAGACTCACC
TTTAGACGCGAAACACCATCTAGTCCCAAACCTCATAACCCAGCCTTGCTTATCTCACACCATCCTTATT
ATCTGATGAAAAAGTTGAAATCAGTATGTCTCACAGATGAATGGATAGAGACAAGACCAACCCACTATTA
CGCGCTCAACCTTCTATGGAGTCACCACATTTCCCAGCAACTTCCCCACTTCCTCTGCAATCGCCAACGT
CCTCTCTTCACTGAGTCTCCGTCCGATAACCTGCACTGCAACCGGTGCCCCATGGTACGCCTCCGGATCA
TACTCTTCCTGCACGAGGGCATCAAGCTCACTAACCGCCTTGAAACTCTCATTCTTCTTATCGATGTTCT
TATCCGCAAAGGTAACCGGAACAACCACGCTCGTGAAATCCAGCAGGTTGATCACAGAGGCATACCCATA
GTACCGGAACTGGTCATGCCGTACCGCAGCGGTAGGCGTAATCGGCGCGATGATGGCGTCCAGTTCCTTC
CCGGCCTTTTCTTCAGCCTCCCGCCATTTCTCAAGGTACTCCATCTGGTAATTCCACTTCTGGAGATGCG
TGTCCCAGAGCTCGTTCATGTTAACAGCTTTGATGTTCGGGTTCAGTAGGTCTTTGATATTTGGAATCGC
CGGCTCGCCGGATGCACTGATATCGCGCATTACGTCGGCGCTGCCGTCAGCCGCGTAGATATGGGAGATG
AGATCGTGGCCGAAATCGTGCTTGTATGGCGTCCACGGGGTCACGGTGTGACCGGCTTTGGCGAGTGCGG
CGACGGTGGTTTCCACGCCGCGCAGGATAGGAGGGTGTGGAAGGACATTGCCGTCGAAGTTGTAGTAGCC
GATATTGAGCCCGCCGTTCTTGATCTTGGAGGCAATAATGTCCGACTCGGACTGGCGCCAGGGCATGGGG
ATGACCTTGGAGTCGTATTTCCATGGCTCCTGACCGAGGACGGATTTGGTGAAGAGGCGGAGGTCCTCAA
CAGAGTGCGTAATCGGCCCGACAACGCTGTGCACCGTCTCCTGACCCTCCATGCTGTTCGCCATCTTTGC
ATACGGCAGCCGCCCATGACTCGGCCTTAGACCGTACAGGAAGTTGAACGCGGCCGGCACTCGAATCGAG
CCACCGATATCCGTTCCTACACCGATGACGCCACCACGAATCCCAACGATCGCACCCTCACCACCGGAAC
TGCCGCCGCACGACCAGTTCTTGTTGCGTGGGTTGACGGTGCGCCCGATGATGTTGTTGACTGTCTCGCA
GACCATCAGGGTCTGCGGGACAGAGGTCTTGACGTAGAAGACGGCACCGGCTTTGCGGAGCATGGTTGTC
AGAACCGAGTCCCCTTCGTCGTACTTGTTTAGCCATGAGATGTAGCCCATTGATGTTTCGTAGCCCTTGA
CTCGAAGCTGGTCTTTGAGAGAGATGGGGAGGCCATGGAGTGGACCAACGGGTCTCTTGTGCTTTGCGTA
GTATTCATCGAGTTCCCTTGCCTGCGCGAGAGCGGCGTCAGGGAAGAACTCGTGGGCGCAGTTTGTTAAC
TGCTGGGCGATTGCTGCCCGTTTACAGAATGCTAGCGTAACTTCCACCGAGGTCAACTCTCCGGCCGCCA
GCTTGGACACAAGATCTGCAGCGGAGGCCTCTGTGATCTTCAGTTCGGCCTCTGAAAGGATCCCCGATTT
CTTTGGGAAATCAATAACGCTGTCTTCCGCAGGCAGCGTCTGGACTTTCCATTCATCAGGGATGGTTTTT
GCGAGGCGGGCGCGCTTATCAGCGGCCAGTTCTTCCCAGGATTGAGGCATTTTGAAGTTTTCTGTGGAGA
TCGTTAGCATGTGCGAAGAGGCAATGATAGGACAATAAAGTGTTAGGGCGTTGTGAGTTGGAAGGGCATG
TATCCGATGGGTTGAAAATTTTCAAGAGCCACCAAATTTTTTTCTTCACCACACACAAGCCCATGTTGAG
CTCAGTAGTGGCAAAACAGTACTCTGCAGTCGACGCAACAGATGAGGGCAAAAGCATGGAAGACATCGCC
AAAAACAAGACAGAATGATGTGGGTGGTCGACCATGCTCAGCTCCACTCTGCCCCGACTTCACCTGCAGA
AGCCACCAGCGAGAATTGTTTTACGTGCCCTACGACTGGCGCGGATTTTCAAAGGTGTCAAAAGACTTTG
GGTACTCACCTAGGTGTTTTGGTTAAAGAATGTAGAGATAAAGAAGGTGGTGGGAGAAAGGAATGTGCGA
GGGATTTAATTCTTTCCGGTTGATGGGCAGGGCGGATTCTCGGATTAATTCAGAAAATCCCACAATTTTT
TTCGAAACCTCCAGAATGTGAAAAGCTCACTGGAAATTTCATCCGTATCAAACTCCGTTTTTCACCGAGT
GTGGCACATGGGACTTAGGAGGCAAGAAATGTGAGGAGGATGGAGCGACCGCAACAACGGAGAAATTTAA
AGTGGAGGTCGTTCCCAGGCACGTCTTCGCACCAAAAATTCAACGGGTGGCAAGAGGCCCCTGCCGTCTA
AACATGTGGGAGTGGCTCATCCTCACACCGAGCAGGCCAATGCATATGATAAGAGTCGTCCAGAAGCCGA
CGTGCATGAATGGAGCTTCACAAAATGCGAAATTAGAAGAAGACGAGATGCCCATGATCTTCTGGGAAGG
GGGCGAGGCAACTTGCTTGGCGAATGGGGCTGAATATTGGGGCGTTCGCTAATGGCCATGACGCTTGTTC
ATGGCAGGGTAGAACACGACATTATTGCTTGTGCGTGGGGGCTTCTGGCTGCTTTTTGTACATTGCGCGA
AGGGTTGCCATGATGAGACTGCTGTATTATGCTCTTATTCTTTTGTTTAAAGGGTGTGATACTTGACATA
CCGATGATAGATAGTTAAGAAGCGCCCGCAGGTGGGTCAACCACACTTGCGACCATTGTTAATCATTCAG
AACGGTCGACAAGGTCAGTGTAAGATCATTCGCTATGGAGCTTGCATAGTAGCCACAATCTTGTACCGTA
TAGCATAGAATGGCGGCCGCTCAATCATGCCACTATATTAGAACGAGTGCGCAGTGAGTGAGTAGAGTCA
AATGGAGCAAAACGAATAGTCAACGGTAATGAACCTGGAGTCGTAGGCTAATGATTAGCTGCAGTCGGAG
TCGTAGACGCATGAGATCCGATAGCCGGCGACGCATTAGGATCAGGAGTCGAATACGTAGATGGAAGCTA
ACTAGACGCATGAGTATTAGTGCGCTAATACGTAGAACGAGTAGTCGGCAGTTGAGGATTAGATGGCTAG
AGTAGAACTTACTAGTTCTAGAGCGCCGCCACCGCGGTGGAGCTCCAGCTTTTGTTCCCTTTAGTGAGGG
TTAATTGCGCGCTTGGCGTAATCATGGTCATAGCTGTTTCCTGTGTGAAATTGTTATCCGCTCACAATTC
CACACAACATACGAGCCGGAAGCATAAAGTGTAAAGCCTGGGGTGCCTAATGAGTGAGCTAACTCACATT
AATTGCGTTGCGCTCACTGCCCGCTTTCCAGTCGGGAAACCTGTCGTGCCAGCTGCATTAATGAATCGGC
CAACGCGCGGGGAGAGGCGGTTTGCGTATTGGGCGCTCTTCCGCTTCCTCGCTCACTGACTCGCTGCGCT
CGGTCGTTCGGCTGCGGCGAGCGGTATCAGCTCACTCAAAGGCGGTAATACGGTTATCCACAGAATCAGG
GGATAACGCAGGAAAGAACATGTGAGCAAAAGGCCAGCAAAAGGCCAGGAACCGTAAAAAGGCCGCGTTG
CTGGCGTTTTTCCATAGGCTCCGCCCCCCTGACGAGCATCACAAAAATCGACGCTCAAGTCAGAGGTGGC
GAAACCCGACAGGACTATAAAGATACCAGGCGTTTCCCCCTGGAAGCTCCCTCGTGCGCTCTCCTGTTCC
GACCCTGCCGCTTACCGGATACCTGTCCGCCTTTCTCCCTTCGGGAAGCGTGGCGCTTTCTCATAGCTCA
CGCTGTAGGTATCTCAGTTCGGTGTAGGTCGTTCGCTCCAAGCTGGGCTGTGTGCACGAACCCCCCGTTC
AGCCCGACCGCTGCGCCTTATCCGGTAACTATCGTCTTGAGTCCAACCCGGTAAGACACGACTTATCGCC
ACTGGCAGCAGCCACTGGTAACAGGATTAGCAGAGCGAGGTATGTAGGCGGTGCTACAGAGTTCTTGAAG
TGGTGGCCTAACTACGGCTACACTAGAAGAACAGTATTTGGTATCTGCGCTCTGCTGAAGCCAGTTACCT
TCGGAAAAAGAGTTGGTAGCTCTTGATCCGGCAAACAAACCACCGCTGGTAGCGGTGGTTTTTTTGTTTG
CAAGCAGCAGATTACGCGCAGAAAAAAAGGATCTCAAGAAGATCCTTTGATCTTTTCTACGGGGTCTGAC
GCTCAGTGGAACGAAAACTCACGTTAAGGGATTTTGGTCATGAGATTATCAAAAAGGATCTTCACCTAGA
TCCTTTTAAATTAAAAATGAAGTTTTAAATCAATCTAAAGTATATATGAGTAAACTTGGTCTGACAGTTA
CCAATGCTTAATCAGTGAGGCACCTATCTCAGCGATCTGTCTATTTCGTTCATCCATAGTTGCCTGACTC
CCCGTCGTGTAGATAACTACGATACGGGAGGGCTTACCATCTGGCCCCAGTGCTGCAATGATACCGCGAG
ACCCACGCTCACCGGCTCCAGATTTATCAGCAATAAACCAGCCAGCCGGAAGGGCCGAGCGCAGAAGTGG
TCCTGCAACTTTATCCGCCTCCATCCAGTCTATTAATTGTTGCCGGGAAGCTAGAGTAAGTAGTTCGCCA
GTTAATAGTTTGCGCAACGTTGTTGCCATTGCTACAGGCATCGTGGTGTCACGCTCGTCGTTTGGTATGG
CTTCATTCAGCTCCGGTTCCCAACGATCAAGGCGAGTTACATGATCCCCCATGTTGTGCAAAAAAGCGGT
TAGCTCCTTCGGTCCTCCGATCGTTGTCAGAAGTAAGTTGGCCGCAGTGTTATCACTCATGGTTATGGCA
GCACTGCATAATTCTCTTACTGTCATGCCATCCGTAAGATGCTTTTCTGTGACTGGTGAGTACTCAACCA
AGTCATTCTGAGAATAGTGTATGCGGCGACCGAGTTGCTCTTGCCCGGCGTCAATACGGGATAATACCGC
GCCACATAGCAGAACTTTAAAAGTGCTCATCATTGGAAAACGTTCTTCGGGGCGAAAACTCTCAAGGATC
TTACCGCTGTTGAGATCCAGTTCGATGTAACCCACTCGTGCACCCAACTGATCTTCAGCATCTTTTACTT
TCACCAGCGTTTCTGGGTGAGCAAAAACAGGAAGGCAAAATGCCGCAAAAAAGGGAATAAGGGCGACACG
GAAATGTTGAATACTCATACTCTTCCTTTTTCAATATTATTGAAGCATTTATCAGGGTTATTGTCTCATG
AGCGGATACATATTTGAATGTATTTAGAAAAATAAACAAATAGGGGTTCCGCGCACATTTCCCCGAAAAG
TGCCAC
Features (pLannotate 1.2.2; 14 found; start..end, strand, type, name):
      4..362     +  rep_origin     f1 ori (sequence partly withheld): f1 bacteriophage origin of replication; arrow indicates direction of (+) strand synthesis
    464..619     -  CDS            lacZα (fragment): LacZα fragment of β-galactosidase; lacZ fragment
    627..645     +  promoter       T7 promoter: promoter for bacteriophage T7 RNA polymerase
    654..695     -  misc_feature   MCS (fragment): pBluescript multiple cloning site
   1607..3253    -  CDS            amdS: acetamidase from Aspergillus nidulans; amdS; confers ability to process acetamide for selection in fungal cells
   4754..4788    -  misc_feature   MCS (fragment): pBluescript multiple cloning site
   4801..4819    -  promoter       T3 promoter: promoter for bacteriophage T3 RNA polymerase
   4864..4880    -  protein_bind   lac operator: The lac repressor binds to the lac operator to inhibit transcription in E. coli. This inhibition can be relieved by adding lactose or isopropyl-β-D-thiogalactopyranoside (IPTG). lac repressor encoded by lacI
   4888..4918    -  promoter       lac promoter: promoter for the E. coli lac operon
   4933..4954    -  protein_bind   CAP binding site: CAP binding activates transcription in the presence of cAMP. E. coli catabolite activator protein
   4967..5059    -  CDS            lacI (fragment): lac repressor; lacI; The lac repressor binds to the lac operator to inhibit transcription in E. coli. This inhibition can be relieved by adding lactose or isopropyl-β-D-thiogalactopyranoside (IPTG).
   5242..5830    -  rep_origin     ori: high-copy-number ColE1/pMB1/pBR322/pUC origin of replication
   6001..6861    -  CDS            AmpR: β-lactamase; bla; confers resistance to ampicillin, carbenicillin, and related antibiotics
   6862..6966    -  promoter       AmpR promoter: bla
