[The description below was written by a language model from this plasmid's Addgene catalogue record and pLannotate feature annotations shown in this document.]
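Description:
pPEE8 is a marker-source plasmid built on the pBluescript II SK(-) cloning backbone, intended to supply a recyclable dominant selection cassette for genetic manipulation of the fungal pathogen Cryptococcus neoformans. In E. coli it is maintained at high copy through the ColE1/pUC-type origin and selected with ampicillin via the β-lactamase gene and its native promoter. The usual pBluescript elements are present: an f1 origin, T7 and T3 promoters, and the lac promoter/operator with a lacZα fragment. The multiple cloning site is annotated as two separated fragments because the cassette was inserted into it by Gibson assembly. No fungal origin of replication is annotated, so the plasmid appears to serve as a template or donor rather than as a vector that replicates in Cryptococcus.

The payload is the "amdS2 Blaster" marker: an acetamidase (amdS) coding sequence, listed in the catalogue as synthetic and matched by the annotation to the Aspergillus nidulans amdS gene, expressed from a TEF1 promoter and flanked by direct repeats. The promoter, any terminator and the repeats lie in unannotated stretches of the insert region on either side of the coding sequence, so their exact positions are not given. Acetamidase allows cells to use acetamide as a nitrogen source, giving positive selection, while it also converts fluoroacetamide into a toxic product, giving counterselection. After integration, recombination between the direct repeats can loop out the marker, and fluoroacetamide selects for the cells that have lost it, so the same marker can be reused for successive modifications in one strain. The depositor notes that the marker can be released from the plasmid with HindIII and SpeI.
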