Addgene plasmid #128358: pPEE8
Purpose: (Empty Backbone) Recycable marker for use in Cryptococcus neoformans. Contains the amdS2 counterselectable marker flanked by direct repeats.
Depositing lab: James Fraser. Depositing organization: University of Queensland. Publication: amdS as a dominant recyclable marker in Cryptococcus neoformans. Erpf PE, Stephenson CJ, Fraser JA. Fungal Genet Biol. 2019 Jun 17;131:103241. doi: 10.1016/j.fgb.2019.103241. PubMed 31220607.
Backbone
  Vector backbone: pBlueScript II SK(-)
  Backbone manufacturer: Stratagene
  Vector type: Unspecified
  Selectable markers: Acetamide, Fluoroacetamide
Growth in bacteria
  Bacterial resistance: Ampicillin, 100 μg/mL
  Growth temperature: 37°C
  Growth strain: DH5alpha
  Copy number: High Copy
Gene/Insert
  Gene/Insert name: Acetamidase (amdS)
  Species: Synthetic
  Promoter: TEF1
  Cloning method: Gibson Cloning
Terms and licenses: Academic/Nonprofit Terms; Industry Terms: Not Available to Industry
Depositor comments: Contains the amdS2 Blaster marker in the multicloning site of pBluescript II SK-. Importantly, the amdS marker can be excised using restriction enzymes HindIII and SpeI.
How to cite: pPEE8 was a gift from James Fraser (Addgene plasmid # 128358 ; http://n2t.net/addgene:128358 ; RRID:Addgene_128358)
